>Addgene plasmid #110956 | GAP50-COMP-blac-flag-his | depositor full sequence | sequence record 208681 | GAP50-COMP-blac-flag-his sequence 8665 bps
CTCGAGAAAGGCGTCTAACCAGTCACAGTCGCAAGGTAGGCTGAGCACCGTGGCGGGCGGCAGCGGGTGG
CGGTCGGGGTTGTTTCTGGCGGAGGTGCTGCTGATGATGTAATTAAAGTAGGCGGTCTTGAGACGGCGGA
TGGTCGAGGTGAGGTGTGGCAGGCTTGAGATCCAGCTGTTGGGGTGAGTACTCCCTCTCAAAAGCGGGCA
TTACTTCTGCGCTAAGATTGTCAGTTTCCAAAAACGAGGAGGATTTGATATTCACCTGGCCCGATCTGGC
CATACACTTGAGTGACAATGACATCCACTTTGCCTTTCTCTCCACAGGTGTCCACTCCCAGGTCCAAGTT
TGCCACCATGGAGTTTCAGACCCAGGTACTCATGTCCCTGCTGCTCTGCATGTCTGGTGCGGCCGCCCAG
CTGAGATTTGCCTCTCTGGGCGACTGGGGCAAGGACACCAAGGGCCAGATCCTGAACGCCAAGTACTTCA
AGCAGTTCATCAAGAACGAGCGCGTGACCTTCATCGTGTCTCCCGGCAGCAACTTCATCGACGGCGTGAA
GGGCCTGAACGACCCCGCCTGGAAGAACCTGTACGAGGACGTGTACAGCGAAGAGAAGGGCGATATGTAC
ATGCCTTTCTTCACCGTGCTGGGCACCCGGGACTGGACCGGCAACTACAATGCCCAGCTGCTGAAGGGCC
AGGGCATCTACATCGAGAAGAACGGCGAGACATCTATCGAGAAGGACGCCGACGCCACCAACTACCCCAA
GTGGATCATGCCCAACTACTGGTATCACTACTTCACCCACTTTACCGTGTCCAGCGGCCCCAGCATCGTG
AAAACCGGCCACAAGGACCTGGCCGCTGCCTTCATCTTCATCGATACCTGGGTGCTGAGCAGCAATTTCC
CCTACAAGAAGATCCACGAGAAGGCCTGGAACGATCTGAAGTCCCAGCTGTCCGTGGCCAAGAAGATTGC
CGACTTCATCATCGTCGTGGGCGACCAGCCCATCTACAGCAGCGGCTACAGCCGGGGCAGCAGCTACCTG
GCCTACTACCTGCTGCCTCTGCTGAAAGACGCCGAGGTGGACCTGTACATCAGCGGCCACGACAACAACA
TGGAAGTGATCGAGGACAACGACATGGCCCACATCACCTGTGGCAGCGGCAGCATGAGCCAGGGCAAGAG
CGGCATGAAGAACAGCAAGAGCCTGTTCTTTAGCAGCGATATCGGCTTCTGCGTGCACGAGCTGAGCAAC
AACGGCATCGTGACCAAGTTCGTGTCCTCCAAGAAAGGCGAAGTGATCTACACCCACAAGCTGAACATCA
AGAAGAAGAAAACCCTGGACAAAGTGAACGCCCTGCAGCACTTCGCCGCCCTGCCCAACGTGGAACTGAC
CGACGTGCCAAGCTCCGGCCCCGGCGCGCCGTCGACCTCCATCACGGCCTATAAGAGTGAGGGGGAGTCA
GCGGAGTTCTCCTTCCCACTCAACCTTGGAGAGGAAAGCCTGCAGGGAGAGTTGAGATGGAAGGCAGAGA
AGGCTCCTTCTTCCCAGTCCTGGATCACCTTCTCCCTAAAGAACCAAAAGGTGTCTGTGCAGAAGTCTAC
TAGCAACCCCAAGTTCCAGCTGTCCGAAACGCTCCCACTCACCCTTCAGATACCCCAGGTCTCCCTTCAG
TTTGCTGGTTCTGGCAACCTGACCCTGACTCTGGACAGAGGGATACTGTATCAGGAAGTGAACCTGGTGG
TGATGAAAGTGACTCAGCCCGACAGCAACACTTTGACCTGTGAGGTGATGGGACCCACCTCACCCAAGAT
GAGACTGATCTTGAAGCAGGAGAATCAGGAGGCCAGGGTCTCCAGGCAGGAGAAAGTGATTCAAGTGCAG
GCCCCTGAAGCAGGGGTGTGGCAATGTCTACTGAGTGAAGGTGAAGAGGTCAAGATGGACTCCAAGATCC
AGGTTTTATCCAAAGGGTTGAATTCCGGCGGCGGCTCCGGAGGCGGTACCGGTGGCGGCGACCTAGCCCC
ACAGATGCTTCGAGAACTCCAGGAGACTAATGCGGCGCTGCAAGACGTGAGAGAGCTCTTGCGACAGCAG
GTCAAGGAGATCACCTTCCTGAAGAATACGGTGATGGAATGTGACGCCTGCGGTCTAGACAGAAACCTGC
CTCCACTAGCACCTCTGGGCCCACACCCAGAAACGCTGGTGAAAGTAAAAGATGCTGAAGATCAGTTGGG
TGCACGAGTGGGTTACATCGAACTGGATCTCAACAGCGGTAAGATCCTTGAGAGTTTTCGCCCCGAAGAA
CGTTTTCCAATGATGAGCACTTTTAAAGTTCTGCTATGTGGCGCGGTATTATCCCGTATTGACGCCGGGC
AAGAGCAACTCGGTCGCCGCATACACTATTCTCAGAATGACTTGGTTGAGTACTCACCAGTCACAGAAAA
GCATCTTACGGATGGCATGACAGTAAGAGAATTATGCAGTGCTGCCATAACCATGAGTGATAACACTGCG
GCCAACTTACTTCTGACAACGATCGGAGGACCGAAGGAGCTAACCGCTTTTTTGCACAACATGGGGGATC
ATGTAACTCGCCTTGATCGTTGGGAACCGGAGCTGAATGAAGCCATACCAAACGACGAGCGTGACACCAC
GATGCCTGTAGCAATGGCAACAACGTTGCGCAAACTATTAACTGGCGAACTACTTACTCTAGCTTCCCGG
CAACAATTAATAGACTGGATGGAGGCGGATAAAGTTGCAGGACCACTTCTGCGCTCGGCCCTTCCGGCTG
GCTGGTTTATTGCTGATAAATCTGGAGCCGGTGAGCGTGGGTCTCGCGGTATCATTGCAGCACTGGGGCC
AGATGGTAAGCCCTCCCGTATCGTAGTTATCTACACGACGGGGAGTCAGGCAACTATGGATGAACGAAAT
AGACAGATCGCTGAGATAGGTGCCTCACTGATTAAGCATTGGGGCCCTGACTACAAAGACCATGACGGTG
ATTATAAAGATCATGACATCGATTACAAGGATGACGATGACAAGGGCCCTCACCACCACCATCACCACTA
ATTAATTAAGGATCCCCCGACCTCGACCTCTGGCTAATAAAGGAAATTTATTTTCATTGCAATAGTGTGT
TGGAATTTTTTGTGTCTCTCACTCGGAAGGACATATGGGAGGGCAAATCATTTGGTCGAGATCCCTCGGA
GATCTCTAGCTAGAGGATCGATCCCCGCCCCGGACGAACTAAACCTGACTACGACATCTCTGCCCCTTCT
TCGCGGGGCAGTGCATGTAATCCCTTCAGTTGGTTGGTACAACTTGCCAACTGGGCCCTGTTCCACATGT
GACACGGGGGGGGACCAAACACAAAGGGGTTCTCTGACTGTAGTTGACATCCTTATAAATGGATGTGCAC
ATTTGCCAACACTGAGTGGCTTTCATCCTGGAGCAGACTTTGCAGTCTGTGGACTGCAACACAACATTGC
CTTTATGTGTAACTCTTGGCTGAAGCTCTTACACCAATGCTGGGGGACATGTACCTCCCAGGGGCCCAGG
AAGACTACGGGAGGCTACACCAACGTCAATCAGAGGGGCCTGTGTAGCTACCGATAAGCGGACCCTCAAG
AGGGCATTAGCAATAGTGTTTATAAGGCCCCCTTGTTAACCCTAAACGGGTAGCATATGCTTCCCGGGTA
GTAGTATATACTATCCAGACTAACCCTAATTCAATAGCATATGTTACCCAACGGGAAGCATATGCTATCG
AATTAGGGTTAGTAAAAGGGTCCTAAGGAACAGCGATATCTCCCACCCCATGAGCTGTCACGGTTTTATT
TACATGGGGTCAGGATTCCACGAGGGTAGTGAACCATTTTAGTCACAAGGGCAGTGGCTGAAGATCAAGG
AGCGGGCAGTGAACTCTCCTGAATCTTCGCCTGCTTCTTCATTCTCCTTCGTTTAGCTAATAGAATAACT
GCTGAGTTGTGAACAGTAAGGTGTATGTGAGGTGCTCGAAAACAAGGTTTCAGGTGACGCCCCCAGAATA
AAATTTGGACGGGGGGTTCAGTGGTGGCATTGTGCTATGACACCAATATAACCCTCACAAACCCCTTGGG
CAATAAATACTAGTGTAGGAATGAAACATTCTGAATATCTTTAACAATAGAAATCCATGGGGTGGGGACA
AGCCGTAAAGACTGGATGTCCATCTCACACGAATTTATGGCTATGGGCAACACATAATCCTAGTGCAATA
TGATACTGGGGTTATTAAGATGTGTCCCAGGCAGGGACCAAGACAGGTGAACCATGTTGTTACACTCTAT
TTGTAACAAGGGGAAAGAGAGTGGACGCCGACAGCAGCGGACTCCACTGGTTGTCTCTAACACCCCCGAA
AATTAAACGGGGCTCCACGCCAATGGGGCCCATAAACAAAGACAAGTGGCCACTCTTTTTTTTGAAATTG
TGGAGTGGGGGCACGCGTCAGCCCCCACACGCCGCCCTGCGGTTTTGGACTGTAAAATAAGGGTGTAATA
ACTTGGCTGATTGTAACCCCGCTAACCACTGCGGTCAAACCACTTGCCCACAAAACCACTAATGGCACCC
CGGGGAATACCTGCATAAGTAGGTGGGCGGGCCAAGATAGGGGCGCGATTGCTGCGATCTGGAGGACAAA
TTACACACACTTGCGCCTGAGCGCCAAGCACAGGGTTGTTGGTCCTCATATTCACGAGGTCGCTGAGAGC
ACGGTGGGCTAATGTTGCCATGGGTAGCATATACTACCCAAATATCTGGATAGCATATGCTATCCTAATC
TATATCTGGGTAGCATAGGCTATCCTAATCTATATCTGGGTAGCATATGCTATCCTAATCTATATCTGGG
TAGTATATGCTATCCTAATTTATATCTGGGTAGCATAGGCTATCCTAATCTATATCTGGGTAGCATATGC
TATCCTAATCTATATCTGGGTAGTATATGCTATCCTAATCTGTATCCGGGTAGCATATGCTATCCTAATA
GAGATTAGGGTAGTATATGCTATCCTAATTTATATCTGGGTAGCATATACTACCCAAATATCTGGATAGC
ATATGCTATCCTAATCTATATCTGGGTAGCATATGCTATCCTAATCTATATCTGGGTAGCATAGGCTATC
CTAATCTATATCTGGGTAGCATATGCTATCCTAATCTATATCTGGGTAGTATATGCTATCCTAATTTATA
TCTGGGTAGCATAGGCTATCCTAATCTATATCTGGGTAGCATATGCTATCCTAATCTATATCTGGGTAGT
ATATGCTATCCTAATCTGTATCCGGGTAGCATATGCTATCCTCATGATAAGCTGTCAAACATGAGAATTT
TCTTGAAGACGAAAGGGCCTCGTGATACGCCTATTTTTATAGGTTAATGTCATGATAATAATGGTTTCTT
AGACGTCAGGTGGCACTTTTCGGGGAAATGTGCGCGGAACCCCTATTTGTTTATTTTTCTAAATACATTC
AAATATGTATCCGCTCATGAGACAATAACCCTGATAAATGCTTCAATAATATTGAAAAAGGAAGAGTATG
AGTATTCAACATTTCCGTGTCGCCCTTATTCCCTTTTTTGCGGCATTTTGCCTTCCTGTTTTTGCTCACC
CAGAAACGCTGGTGAAAGTAAAAGATGCTGAAGATCAGTTGGGTGCACGAGTGGGTTACATCGAACTGGA
TCTCAACAGCGGTAAGATCCTTGAGAGTTTTCGCCCCGAAGAACGTTTTCCAATGATGAGCACTTTTAAA
GTTCTGCTATGTGGCGCGGTATTATCCCGTGTTGACGCCGGGCAAGAGCAACTCGGTCGCCGCATACACT
ATTCTCAGAATGACTTGGTTGAGTACTCACCAGTCACAGAAAAGCATCTTACGGATGGCATGACAGTAAG
AGAATTATGCAGTGCTGCCATAACCATGAGTGATAACACTGCGGCCAACTTACTTCTGACAACGATCGGA
GGACCGAAGGAGCTAACCGCTTTTTTGCACAACATGGGGGATCATGTAACTCGCCTTGATCGTTGGGAAC
CGGAGCTGAATGAAGCCATACCAAACGACGAGCGTGACACCACGATGCCTGCAGCAATGGCAACAACGTT
GCGCAAACTATTAACTGGCGAACTACTTACTCTAGCTTCCCGGCAACAATTAATAGACTGGATGGAGGCG
GATAAAGTTGCAGGACCACTTCTGCGCTCGGCCCTTCCGGCTGGCTGGTTTATTGCTGATAAATCTGGAG
CCGGTGAGCGTGGGTCTCGCGGTATCATTGCAGCACTGGGGCCAGATGGTAAGCCCTCCCGTATCGTAGT
TATCTACACGACGGGGAGTCAGGCAACTATGGATGAACGAAATAGACAGATCGCTGAGATAGGTGCCTCA
CTGATTAAGCATTGGTAACTGTCAGACCAAGTTTACTCATATATACTTTAGATTGATTTAAAACTTCATT
TTTAATTTAAAAGGATCTAGGTGAAGATCCTTTTTGATAATCTCATGACCAAAATCCCTTAACGTGAGTT
TTCGTTCCACTGAGCGTCAGACCCCGTAGAAAAGATCAAAGGATCTTCTTGAGATCCTTTTTTTCTGCGC
GTAATCTGCTGCTTGCAAACAAAAAAACCACCGCTACCAGCGGTGGTTTGTTTGCCGGATCAAGAGCTAC
CAACTCTTTTTCCGAAGGTAACTGGCTTCAGCAGAGCGCAGATACCAAATACTGTTCTTCTAGTGTAGCC
GTAGTTAGGCCACCACTTCAAGAACTCTGTAGCACCGCCTACATACCTCGCTCTGCTAATCCTGTTACCA
GTGGCTGCTGCCAGTGGCGATAAGTCGTGTCTTACCGGGTTGGACTCAAGACGATAGTTACCGGATAAGG
CGCAGCGGTCGGGCTGAACGGGGGGTTCGTGCACACAGCCCAGCTTGGAGCGAACGACCTACACCGAACT
GAGATACCTACAGCGTGAGCTATGAGAAAGCGCCACGCTTCCCGAAGGGAGAAAGGCGGACAGGTATCCG
GTAAGCGGCAGGGTCGGAACAGGAGAGCGCACGAGGGAGCTTCCAGGGGGAAACGCCTGGTATCTTTATA
GTCCTGTCGGGTTTCGCCACCTCTGACTTGAGCGTCGATTTTTGTGATGCTCGTCAGGGGGGCGGAGCCT
ATGGAAAAACGCCAGCAACGCGGCCTTTTTACGGTTCCTGGCCTTTTGCTGGCCTTTTGCTCACATGTTC
TTTCCTGCGTTATCCCCTGATTCTGTGGATAACCGTATTACCGCCTTTGAGTGAGCTGATACCGCTCGCC
GCAGCCGAACGACCGAGCGCAGCGAGTCAGTGAGCGAGGAAGCGGAAGAGCGCCCAATACGCAAACCGCC
TCTCCCCGCGCGTTGGCCGATTCATTAATGCAGCTGGCACGACAGGTTTCCCGACTGGAAAGCGGGCAGT
GAGCGCAACGCAATTAATGTGAGTTAGCTCACTCATTAGGCACCCCAGGCTTTACACTTTATGCTTCCGG
CTCGTATGTTGTGTGGAATTGTGAGCGGATAACAATTTCACACAGGAAACAGCTATGACCATGATTACGC
CAAGCTCTAGCTAGAGGTCGACCAATTCTCATGTTTGACAGCTTATCATCGCAGATCCGGGCAACGTTGT
TGCCATTGCTGCAGGCGCAGAACTGGTAGGTATGGAAGATCTATACATTGAATCAATATTGGCAATTAGC
CATATTAGTCATTGGTTATATAGCATAAATCAATATTGGCTATTGGCCATTGCATACGTTGTATCTATAT
CATAATATGTACATTTATATTGGCTCATGTCCAATATGACCGCCATGTTGACATTGATTATTGACTAGTT
ATTAATAGTAATCAATTACGGGGTCATTAGTTCATAGCCCATATATGGAGTTCCGCGTTACATAACTTAC
GGTAAATGGCCCGCCTGGCTGACCGCCCAACGACCCCCGCCCATTGACGTCAATAATGACGTATGTTCCC
ATAGTAACGCCAATAGGGACTTTCCATTGACGTCAATGGGTGGAGTATTTACGGTAAACTGCCCACTTGG
CAGTACATCAAGTGTATCATATGCCAAGTCCGCCCCCTATTGACGTCAATGACGGTAAATGGCCCGCCTG
GCATTATGCCCAGTACATGACCTTACGGGACTTTCCTACTTGGCAGTACATCTACGTATTAGTCATCGCT
ATTACCATGGTGATGCGGTTTTGGCAGTACACCAATGGGCGTGGATAGCGGTTTGACTCACGGGGATTTC
CAAGTCTCCACCCCATTGACGTCAATGGGAGTTTGTTTTGGCACCAAAATCAACGGGACTTTCCAAAATG
TCGTAATAACCCCGCCCCGTTGACGCAAATGGGCGGTAGGCGTGTACGGTGGGAGGTCTATATAAGCAGA
GCTCGTTTAGTGAACCGTCAGATCCTCACTCTCTTCCGCATCGCTGTCTGCGAGGGCCAGCTGTTGGGCT
CGCGGTTGAGGACAAACTCTTCGCGGTCTTTCCAGTACTCTTGGATCGGAAACCCGTCGGCCTCCGAACG
GTACTCCGCCACCGAGGGACCTGAGCGAGTCCGCATCGACCGGATCGGAAAACCT
Features (pLannotate 1.2.2; 21 found; start..end, strand, type, name):
    184..273     +  intron         chimeric intron (fragment): chimera between introns from adenovirus and immunoglobulin heavy chain genes
    292..338     +  CDS            IgH signal sequence (fragment): signal sequence from the mouse immunoglobulin heavy chain variable region
   1423..1983    +  CDS            Cd4 (fragment): CD4_RAT - Experimental evidence at protein level: Swiss-Prot protein existence level 1. Integral membrane glycoprotein that plays an essential role in the immune response and serves multiple functions in responses against both external and internal offenses. In T-cells, functions primarily as a coreceptor for MHC class II molecule:peptide complex. The antigens presented by class II peptides are derived from extracellular proteins while class I peptides are derived from cytosolic proteins. Interacts simultaneously with the T-cell receptor (TCR) and the MHC class II presented by antigen presenti
   2020..2187    +  CDS            COMP (fragment): COMP_HUMAN - Experimental evidence at protein level: Swiss-Prot protein existence level 1. May play a role in the structural integrity of cartilage via its interaction with other extracellular matrix proteins such as the collagens and fibronectin. Can mediate the interaction of chondrocytes with the cartilage extracellular matrix through interaction with cell surface integrin receptors. Could play a role in the pathogenesis of osteoarthritis. Potent suppressor of apoptosis in both primary chondrocytes and transformed cells. Suppresses apoptosis by blocking the activation of caspase-3 and by in
   2195..2982    +  CDS            bla(M) (fragment): β-lactamase lacking the signal sequence; bla(M); allows cytosolic expression of β-lactamase
   2989..3054    +  CDS            3xFLAG: three tandem FLAG® epitope tags, followed by an enterokinase cleavage site
   3116..3171    +  polyA_signal   β-globin poly(A) signal: rabbit β-globin polyadenylation signal (Gil and Proudfoot, 1987)
   3685..5366    -  rep_origin     oriP (fragment): Epstein-Barr virus oriP replication origin (Yates et al., 2000)
   5493..5597    +  promoter       AmpR promoter: bla
   5598..6458    +  CDS            AmpR: β-lactamase; bla; confers resistance to ampicillin, carbenicillin, and related antibiotics
   6629..7217    +  rep_origin     ori: high-copy-number ColE1/pMB1/pBR322/pUC origin of replication
   7400..7492    +  CDS            lacI (fragment): lac repressor; lacI; The lac repressor binds to the lac operator to inhibit transcription in E. coli. This inhibition can be relieved by adding lactose or isopropyl-β-D-thiogalactopyranoside (IPTG).
   7505..7526    +  protein_bind   CAP binding site: CAP binding activates transcription in the presence of cAMP. E. coli catabolite activator protein
   7541..7571    +  promoter       lac promoter: promoter for the E. coli lac operon
   7579..7595    +  protein_bind   lac operator: The lac repressor binds to the lac operator to inhibit transcription in E. coli. This inhibition can be relieved by adding lactose or isopropyl-β-D-thiogalactopyranoside (IPTG). lac repressor encoded by lacI
   7665..7681    +  promoter       tet promoter (fragment): E. coli promoter for tetracycline efflux protein gene
   7691..7716    -  CDS            bla(M) (fragment): β-lactamase lacking the signal sequence; bla(M); allows cytosolic expression of β-lactamase
   7890..8269    +  enhancer       CMV enhancer: human cytomegalovirus immediate early enhancer
   8271..8470    +  promoter       CMV promoter: human cytomegalovirus (CMV) immediate early promoter
   8538..8576    +  misc_feature   Ad SA (fragment): adenovirus major late transcript splice acceptor (Friedrich and Soriano, 1991)
   8609..153     -  CDS            PTP (fragment) (across the origin): TERM_ADE02 - Experimental evidence at protein level: Swiss-Prot protein existence level 1. Protein covalently bound to the viral DNA that acts as a primer for viral genomic replication by DNA strand displacement. Assembles on the viral origin of replication in an initiation complex with viral polymerase, DBP, host NFIA and host POU2F1/OCT1. During initiation, the polymerase covalently couples the first dCTP with Ser- 580 of pTP. The terminal protein stimulates the template activity over 20 fold compared to protein-free templates. Neo-synthesized viral genomes are linked to two preterminal prot
