>Addgene plasmid #110956 | GAP50-COMP-blac-flag-his | addgene full sequence | sequence record 221989 | Addgene NGS Result
CTCGAGAAAGGCGTCTAACCAGTCACAGTCGCAAGGTAGGCTGAGCACCGTGGCGGGCGGCAGCGGGTGG
CGGTCGGGGTTGTTTCTGGCGGAGGTGCTGCTGATGATGTAATTAAAGTAGGCGGTCTTGAGACGGCGGA
TGGTCGAGGTGAGGTGTGGCAGGCTTGAGATCCAGCTGTTGGGGTGAGTACTCCCTCTCAAAAGCGGGCA
TTACTTCTGCGCTAAGATTGTCAGTTTCCAAAAACGAGGAGGATTTGATATTCACCTGGCCCGATCTGGC
CATACACTTGAGTGACAATGACATCCACTTTGCCTTTCTCTCCACAGGTGTCCACTCCCAGGTCCAAGTT
TGCCACCATGGAGTTTCAGACCCAGGTACTCATGTCCCTGCTGCTCTGCATGTCTGGTGCGGCCGCCCAG
CTGAGATTTGCCTCTCTGGGCGACTGGGGCAAGGACACCAAGGGCCAGATCCTGAACGCCAAGTACTTCA
AGCAGTTCATCAAGAACGAGCGCGTGACCTTCATCGTGTCTCCCGGCAGCAACTTCATCGACGGCGTGAA
GGGCCTGAACGACCCCGCCTGGAAGAACCTGTACGAGGACGTGTACAGCGAAGAGAAGGGCGATATGTAC
ATGCCTTTCTTCACCGTGCTGGGCACCCGGGACTGGACCGGCAACTACAATGCCCAGCTGCTGAAGGGCC
AGGGCATCTACATCGAGAAGAACGGCGAGACATCTATCGAGAAGGACGCCGACGCCACCAACTACCCCAA
GTGGATCATGCCCAACTACTGGTATCACTACTTCACCCACTTTACCGTGTCCAGCGGCCCCAGCATCGTG
AAAACCGGCCACAAGGACCTGGCCGCTGCCTTCATCTTCATCGATACCTGGGTGCTGAGCAGCAATTTCC
CCTACAAGAAGATCCACGAGAAGGCCTGGAACGATCTGAAGTCCCAGCTGTCCGTGGCCAAGAAGATTGC
CGACTTCATCATCGTCGTGGGCGACCAGCCCATCTACAGCAGCGGCTACAGCCGGGGCAGCAGCTACCTG
GCCTACTACCTGCTGCCTCTGCTGAAAGACGCCGAGGTGGACCTGTACATCAGCGGCCACGACAACAACA
TGGAAGTGATCGAGGACAACGACATGGCCCACATCACCTGTGGCAGCGGCAGCATGAGCCAGGGCAAGAG
CGGCATGAAGAACAGCAAGAGCCTGTTCTTTAGCAGCGATATCGGCTTCTGCGTGCACGAGCTGAGCAAC
AACGGCATCGTGACCAAGTTCGTGTCCTCCAAGAAAGGCGAAGTGATCTACACCCACAAGCTGAACATCA
AGAAGAAGAAAACCCTGGACAAAGTGAACGCCCTGCAGCACTTCGCCGCCCTGCCCAACGTGGAACTGAC
CGACGTGCCAAGCTCCGGCCCCGGCGCGCCGTCGACCTCCATCACGGCCTATAAGAGTGAGGGGGAGTCA
GCGGAGTTCTCCTTCCCACTCAACCTTGGAGAGGAAAGCCTGCAGGGAGAGTTGAGATGGAAGGCAGAGA
AGGCTCCTTCTTCCCAGTCCTGGATCACCTTCTCCCTAAAGAACCAAAAGGTGTCTGTGCAGAAGTCTAC
TAGCAACCCCAAGTTCCAGCTGTCCGAAACGCTCCCACTCACCCTTCAGATACCCCAGGTCTCCCTTCAG
TTTGCTGGTTCTGGCAACCTGACCCTGACTCTGGACAGAGGGATACTGTATCAGGAAGTGAACCTGGTGG
TGATGAAAGTGACTCAGCCCGACAGCAACACTTTGACCTGTGAGGTGATGGGACCCACCTCACCCAAGAT
GAGACTGATCTTGAAGCAGGAGAATCAGGAGGCCAGGGTCTCCAGGCAGGAGAAAGTGATTCAAGTGCAG
GCCCCTGAAGCAGGGGTGTGGCAATGTCTACTGAGTGAAGGTGAAGAGGTCAAGATGGACTCCAAGATCC
AGGTTTTATCCAAAGGGTTGAATTCCGGCGGCGGCTCCGGAGGCGGTACCGGTGGCGGCGACCTAGCCCC
ACAGATGCTTCGAGAACTCCAGGAGACTAATGCGGCGCTGCAAGACGTGAGAGAGCTCTTGCGACAGCAG
GTCAAGGAGATCACCTTCCTGAAGAATACGGTGATGGAATGTGACGCCTGCGGTCTAGACAGAAACCTGC
CTCCACTAGCACCTCTGGGCCCACACCCAGAAACGCTGGTGAAAGTAAAAGATGCTGAAGATCAGTTGGG
TGCACGAGTGGGTTACATCGAACTGGATCTCAACAGCGGTAAGATCCTTGAGAGTTTTCGCCCCGAAGAA
CGTTTTCCAATGATGAGCACTTTTAAAGTTCTGCTATGTGGCGCGGTATTATCCCGTATTGACGCCGGGC
AAGAGCAACTCGGTCGCCGCATACACTATTCTCAGAATGACTTGGTTGAGTACTCACCAGTCACAGAAAA
GCATCTTACGGATGGCATGACAGTAAGAGAATTATGCAGTGCTGCCATAACCATGAGTGATAACACTGCG
GCCAACTTACTTCTGACAACGATCGGAGGACCGAAGGAGCTAACCGCTTTTTTGCACAACATGGGGGATC
ATGTAACTCGCCTTGATCGTTGGGAACCGGAGCTGAATGAAGCCATACCAAACGACGAGCGTGACACCAC
GATGCCTGTAGCAATGGCAACAACGTTGCGCAAACTATTAACTGGCGAACTACTTACTCTAGCTTCCCGG
CAACAATTAATAGACTGGATGGAGGCGGATAAAGTTGCAGGACCACTTCTGCGCTCGGCCCTTCCGGCTG
GCTGGTTTATTGCTGATAAATCTGGAGCCGGTGAGCGTGGGTCTCGCGGTATCATTGCAGCACTGGGGCC
AGATGGTAAGCCCTCCCGTATCGTAGTTATCTACACGACGGGGAGTCAGGCAACTATGGATGAACGAAAT
AGACAGATCGCTGAGATAGGTGCCTCACTGATTAAGCATTGGGGCCCTGACTACAAAGACCATGACGGTG
ATTATAAAGATCATGACATCGATTACAAGGATGACGATGACAAGGGCCCTCACCACCACCATCACCACTA
ATAATAAGGATCCCCCGACCTCGACCTCTGGCTAATAAAGGAAATTTATTTTCATTGCAATAGTGTGTTG
GAATTTTTTGTGTCTCTCACTCGGAAGGACATATGGGAGGGCAAATCATTTGGTCGAGATCCCTCGGAGA
TCTCTAGCTAGAGGATCGATCCCCGCCCCGGACGAACTAAACCTGACTACGACATCTCTGCCCCTTCTTC
GCGGGGCAGTGCATGTAATCCCTTCAGTTGGTTGGTACAACTTGCCAACTGGGCCCTGTTCCACATGTGA
CACGGGGGGGGACCAAACACAAAGGGGTTCTCTGACTGTAGTTGACATCCTTATAAATGGATGTGCACAT
TTGCCAACACTGAGTGGCTTTCATCCTGGAGCAGACTTTGCAGTCTGTGGACTGCAACACAACATTGCCT
TTATGTGTAACTCTTGGCTGAAGCTCTTACACCAATGCTGGGGGACATGTACCTCCCAGGGGCCCAGGAA
GACTACGGGAGGCTACACCAACGTCAATCAGAGGGGCCTGTGTAGCTACCGATAAGCGGACCCTCAAGAG
GGCATTAGCAATAGTGTTTATAAGGCCCCCTTGTTAACCCTAAACGGGTAGCATATGCTTCCCGGGTAGT
AGTATATACTATCCAGACTAACCCTAATTCAATAGCATATGTTACCCAACGGGAAGCATATGCTATCGAA
TTAGGGTTAGTAAAAGGGTCCTAAGGAACAGCGATATCTCCCACCCCATGAGCTGTCACGGTTTTATTTA
CATGGGGTCAGGATTCCACGAGGGTAGTGAACCATTTTAGTCACAAGGGCAGTGGCTGAAGATCAAGGAG
CGGGCAGTGAACTCTCCTGAATCTTCGCCTGCTTCTTCATTCTCCTTCGTTTAGCTAATAGAATAACTGC
TGAGTTGTGAACAGTAAGGTGTATGTGAGGTGCTCGAAAACAAGGTTTCAGGTGACGCCCCCAGAATAAA
ATTTGGACGGGGGGTTCAGTGGTGGCATTGTGCTATGACACCAATATAACCCTCACAAACCCCTTGGGCA
ATAAATACTAGTGTAGGAATGAAACATTCTGAATATCTTTAACAATAGAAATCCATGGGGTGGGGACAAG
CCGTAAAGACTGGATGTCCATCTCACACGAATTTATGGCTATGGGCAACACATAATCCTAGTGCAATATG
ATACTGGGGTTATTAAGATGTGTCCCAGGCAGGGACCAAGACAGGTGAACCATGTTGTTACACTCTATTT
GTAACAAGGGGAAAGAGAGTGGACGCCGACAGCAGCGGACTCCACTGGTTGTCTCTAACACCCCCGAAAA
TTAAACGGGGCTCCACGCCAATGGGGCCCATAAACAAAGACAAGTGGCCACTCTTTTTTTTGAAATTGTG
GAGTGGGGGCACGCGTCAGCCCCCACACGCCGCCCTGCGGTTTTGGACTGTAAAATAAGGGTGTAATAAC
TTGGCTGATTGTAACCCCGCTAACCACTGCGGTCAAACCACTTGCCCACAAAACCACTAATGGCACCCCG
GGGAATACCTGCATAAGTAGGTGGGCGGGCCAAGATAGGGGCGCGATTGCTGCGATCTGGAGGACAAATT
ACACACACTTGCGCCTGAGCGCCAAGCACAGGGTTGTTGGTCCTCATATTCACGAGGTCGCTGAGAGCAC
GGTGGGCTAATGTTGCCATGGGTAGCATATACTACCCAAATATCTGGATAGCATATGCTATCCTAATCTA
TATCTGGGTAGCATAGGCTATCCTAATCTATATCTGGGTAGCATATGCTATCCTAATCTATATCTGGGTA
GTATATGCTATCCTAATTTATATCTGGGTAGCATAGGCTATCCTAATCTATATCTGGGTAGCATATGCTA
TCCTAATCTATATCTGGGTAGTATATGCTATCCTAATCTGTATCCGGGTAGCATATGCTATCCTAATAGA
GATTAGGGTAGTATATGCTATCCTAATTTATATCTGGGTAGCATATACTACCCAAATATCTGGATAGCAT
ATGCTATCCTAATCTATATCTGGGTAGCATATGCTATCCTAATCTATATCTGGGTAGCATAGGCTATCCT
AATCTATATCTGGGTAGCATATGCTATCCTAATCTATATCTGGGTAGTATATGCTATCCTAATTTATATC
TGGGTAGCATAGGCTATCCTAATCTATATCTGGGTAGCATATGCTATCCTAATCTATATCTGGGTAGTAT
ATGCTATCCTAATCTGTATCCGGGTAGCATATGCTATCCTCATGATAAGCTGTCAAACATGAGAATTTTC
TTGAAGACGAAAGGGCCTCGTGATACGCCTATTTTTATAGGTTAATGTCATGATAATAATGGTTTCTTAG
ACGTCAGGTGGCACTTTTCGGGGAAATGTGCGCGGAACCCCTATTTGTTTATTTTTCTAAATACATTCAA
ATATGTATCCGCTCATGAGACAATAACCCTGATAAATGCTTCAATAATATTGAAAAAGGAAGAGTATGAG
TATTCAACATTTCCGTGTCGCCCTTATTCCCTTTTTTGCGGCATTTTGCCTTCCTGTTTTTGCTCACCCA
GAAACGCTGGTGAAAGTAAAAGATGCTGAAGATCAGTTGGGTGCACGAGTGGGTTACATCGAACTGGATC
TCAACAGCGGTAAGATCCTTGAGAGTTTTCGCCCCGAAGAACGTTTTCCAATGATGAGCACTTTTAAAGT
TCTGCTATGTGGCGCGGTATTATCCCGTGTTGACGCCGGGCAAGAGCAACTCGGTCGCCGCATACACTAT
TCTCAGAATGACTTGGTTGAGTACTCACCAGTCACAGAAAAGCATCTTACGGATGGCATGACAGTAAGAG
AATTATGCAGTGCTGCCATAACCATGAGTGATAACACTGCGGCCAACTTACTTCTGACAACGATCGGAGG
ACCGAAGGAGCTAACCGCTTTTTTGCACAACATGGGGGATCATGTAACTCGCCTTGATCGTTGGGAACCG
GAGCTGAATGAAGCCATACCAAACGACGAGCGTGACACCACGATGCCTGCAGCAATGGCAACAACGTTGC
GCAAACTATTAACTGGCGAACTACTTACTCTAGCTTCCCGGCAACAATTAATAGACTGGATGGAGGCGGA
TAAAGTTGCAGGACCACTTCTGCGCTCGGCCCTTCCGGCTGGCTGGTTTATTGCTGATAAATCTGGAGCC
GGTGAGCGTGGGTCTCGCGGTATCATTGCAGCACTGGGGCCAGATGGTAAGCCCTCCCGTATCGTAGTTA
TCTACACGACGGGGAGTCAGGCAACTATGGATGAACGAAATAGACAGATCGCTGAGATAGGTGCCTCACT
GATTAAGCATTGGTAACTGTCAGACCAAGTTTACTCATATATACTTTAGATTGATTTAAAACTTCATTTT
TAATTTAAAAGGATCTAGGTGAAGATCCTTTTTGATAATCTCATGACCAAAATCCCTTAACGTGAGTTTT
CGTTCCACTGAGCGTCAGACCCCGTAGAAAAGATCAAAGGATCTTCTTGAGATCCTTTTTTTCTGCGCGT
AATCTGCTGCTTGCAAACAAAAAAACCACCGCTACCAGCGGTGGTTTGTTTGCCGGATCAAGAGCTACCA
ACTCTTTTTCCGAAGGTAACTGGCTTCAGCAGAGCGCAGATACCAAATACTGTTCTTCTAGTGTAGCCGT
AGTTAGGCCACCACTTCAAGAACTCTGTAGCACCGCCTACATACCTCGCTCTGCTAATCCTGTTACCAGT
GGCTGCTGCCAGTGGCGATAAGTCGTGTCTTACCGGGTTGGACTCAAGACGATAGTTACCGGATAAGGCG
CAGCGGTCGGGCTGAACGGGGGGTTCGTGCACACAGCCCAGCTTGGAGCGAACGACCTACACCGAACTGA
GATACCTACAGCGTGAGCTATGAGAAAGCGCCACGCTTCCCGAAGGGAGAAAGGCGGACAGGTATCCGGT
AAGCGGCAGGGTCGGAACAGGAGAGCGCACGAGGGAGCTTCCAGGGGGAAACGCCTGGTATCTTTATAGT
CCTGTCGGGTTTCGCCACCTCTGACTTGAGCGTCGATTTTTGTGATGCTCGTCAGGGGGGCGGAGCCTAT
GGAAAAACGCCAGCAACGCGGCCTTTTTACGGTTCCTGGCCTTTTGCTGGCCTTTTGCTCACATGTTCTT
TCCTGCGTTATCCCCTGATTCTGTGGATAACCGTATTACCGCCTTTGAGTGAGCTGATACCGCTCGCCGC
AGCCGAACGACCGAGCGCAGCGAGTCAGTGAGCGAGGAAGCGGAAGAGCGCCCAATACGCAAACCGCCTC
TCCCCGCGCGTTGGCCGATTCATTAATGCAGCTGGCACGACAGGTTTCCCGACTGGAAAGCGGGCAGTGA
GCGCAACGCAATTAATGTGAGTTAGCTCACTCATTAGGCACCCCAGGCTTTACACTTTATGCTTCCGGCT
CGTATGTTGTGTGGAATTGTGAGCGGATAACAATTTCACACAGGAAACAGCTATGACCATGATTACGCCA
AGCTCTAGCTAGAGGTCGACCAATTCTCATGTTTGACAGCTTATCATCGCAGATCCGGGCAACGTTGTTG
CCATTGCTGCAGGCGCAGAACTGGTAGGTATGGAAGATCTATACATTGAATCAATATTGGCAATTAGCCA
TATTAGTCATTGGTTATATAGCATAAATCAATATTGGCTATTGGCCATTGCATACGTTGTATCTATATCA
TAATATGTACATTTATATTGGCTCATGTCCAATATGACCGCCATGTTGACATTGATTATTGACTAGTTAT
TAATAGTAATCAATTACGGGGTCATTAGTTCATAGCCCATATATGGAGTTCCGCGTTACATAACTTACGG
TAAATGGCCCGCCTGGCTGACCGCCCAACGACCCCCGCCCATTGACGTCAATAATGACGTATGTTCCCAT
AGTAACGCCAATAGGGACTTTCCATTGACGTCAATGGGTGGAGTATTTACGGTAAACTGCCCACTTGGCA
GTACATCAAGTGTATCATATGCCAAGTCCGCCCCCTATTGACGTCAATGACGGTAAATGGCCCGCCTGGC
ATTATGCCCAGTACATGACCTTACGGGACTTTCCTACTTGGCAGTACATCTACGTATTAGTCATCGCTAT
TACCATGGTGATGCGGTTTTGGCAGTACACCAATGGGCGTGGATAGCGGTTTGACTCACGGGGATTTCCA
AGTCTCCACCCCATTGACGTCAATGGGAGTTTGTTTTGGCACCAAAATCAACGGGACTTTCCAAAATGTC
GTAATAACCCCGCCCCGTTGACGCAAATGGGCGGTAGGCGTGTACGGTGGGAGGTCTATATAAGCAGAGC
TCGTTTAGTGAACCGTCAGATCCTCACTCTCTTCCGCATCGCTGTCTGCGAGGGCCAGCTGTTGGGCTCG
CGGTTGAGGACAAACTCTTCGCGGTCTTTCCAGTACTCTTGGATCGGAAACCCGTCGGCCTCCGAACGGT
ACTCCGCCACCGAGGGACCTGAGCGAGTCCGCATCGACCGGATCGGAAAACCT
Features (pLannotate 1.2.2; 21 found; start..end, strand, type, name):
    184..273     +  intron         chimeric intron (fragment): chimera between introns from adenovirus and immunoglobulin heavy chain genes
    292..338     +  CDS            IgH signal sequence (fragment): signal sequence from the mouse immunoglobulin heavy chain variable region
   1423..1983    +  CDS            Cd4 (fragment): CD4_RAT - Experimental evidence at protein level: Swiss-Prot protein existence level 1. Integral membrane glycoprotein that plays an essential role in the immune response and serves multiple functions in responses against both external and internal offenses. In T-cells, functions primarily as a coreceptor for MHC class II molecule:peptide complex. The antigens presented by class II peptides are derived from extracellular proteins while class I peptides are derived from cytosolic proteins. Interacts simultaneously with the T-cell receptor (TCR) and the MHC class II presented by antigen presenti
   2020..2187    +  CDS            COMP (fragment): COMP_HUMAN - Experimental evidence at protein level: Swiss-Prot protein existence level 1. May play a role in the structural integrity of cartilage via its interaction with other extracellular matrix proteins such as the collagens and fibronectin. Can mediate the interaction of chondrocytes with the cartilage extracellular matrix through interaction with cell surface integrin receptors. Could play a role in the pathogenesis of osteoarthritis. Potent suppressor of apoptosis in both primary chondrocytes and transformed cells. Suppresses apoptosis by blocking the activation of caspase-3 and by in
   2195..2982    +  CDS            bla(M) (fragment): β-lactamase lacking the signal sequence; bla(M); allows cytosolic expression of β-lactamase
   2989..3054    +  CDS            3xFLAG: three tandem FLAG® epitope tags, followed by an enterokinase cleavage site
   3114..3169    +  polyA_signal   β-globin poly(A) signal: rabbit β-globin polyadenylation signal (Gil and Proudfoot, 1987)
   3683..5364    -  rep_origin     oriP (fragment): Epstein-Barr virus oriP replication origin (Yates et al., 2000)
   5491..5595    +  promoter       AmpR promoter: bla
   5596..6456    +  CDS            AmpR: β-lactamase; bla; confers resistance to ampicillin, carbenicillin, and related antibiotics
   6627..7215    +  rep_origin     ori: high-copy-number ColE1/pMB1/pBR322/pUC origin of replication
   7398..7490    +  CDS            lacI (fragment): lac repressor; lacI; The lac repressor binds to the lac operator to inhibit transcription in E. coli. This inhibition can be relieved by adding lactose or isopropyl-β-D-thiogalactopyranoside (IPTG).
   7503..7524    +  protein_bind   CAP binding site: CAP binding activates transcription in the presence of cAMP. E. coli catabolite activator protein
   7539..7569    +  promoter       lac promoter: promoter for the E. coli lac operon
   7577..7593    +  protein_bind   lac operator: The lac repressor binds to the lac operator to inhibit transcription in E. coli. This inhibition can be relieved by adding lactose or isopropyl-β-D-thiogalactopyranoside (IPTG). lac repressor encoded by lacI
   7663..7679    +  promoter       tet promoter (fragment): E. coli promoter for tetracycline efflux protein gene
   7689..7714    -  CDS            bla(M) (fragment): β-lactamase lacking the signal sequence; bla(M); allows cytosolic expression of β-lactamase
   7888..8267    +  enhancer       CMV enhancer: human cytomegalovirus immediate early enhancer
   8269..8468    +  promoter       CMV promoter: human cytomegalovirus (CMV) immediate early promoter
   8536..8574    +  misc_feature   Ad SA (fragment): adenovirus major late transcript splice acceptor (Friedrich and Soriano, 1991)
   8607..153     -  CDS            PTP (fragment) (across the origin): TERM_ADE02 - Experimental evidence at protein level: Swiss-Prot protein existence level 1. Protein covalently bound to the viral DNA that acts as a primer for viral genomic replication by DNA strand displacement. Assembles on the viral origin of replication in an initiation complex with viral polymerase, DBP, host NFIA and host POU2F1/OCT1. During initiation, the polymerase covalently couples the first dCTP with Ser- 580 of pTP. The terminal protein stimulates the template activity over 20 fold compared to protein-free templates. Neo-synthesized viral genomes are linked to two preterminal prot
