[The description below was written by a language model from this plasmid's Addgene catalogue record and pLannotate feature annotations shown in this document.]
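Description:
GAP50-COMP-blac-flag-his is a mammalian expression plasmid built on the pTT3 backbone for producing a secreted, pentameric form of the Plasmodium falciparum secreted acid phosphatase GAP50 (PF3D7_0918000) ectodomain. It is maintained in E. coli through a high-copy ColE1/pUC-type origin with ampicillin selection. It also carries an Epstein-Barr virus oriP element, which allows episomal maintenance in mammalian cells that supply EBNA1. Transcription is driven by the CMV immediate-early enhancer and promoter, followed by adenovirus-derived leader and splice sequences with a chimeric intron, and is terminated by a rabbit β-globin polyadenylation signal. Residual lac regulatory elements are backbone remnants.

The synthetic insert of about 1.2 kb lies between retained NotI and AscI sites, which makes the ectodomain cassette exchangeable. It is not annotated by name in either feature table but corresponds to the unannotated gap between the signal sequence and the Cd4 segment. All N-linked glycosylation sequons (NXS/T) have been changed to NXA, so the parasite protein is not aberrantly glycosylated when made in mammalian cells. An exogenous mouse immunoglobulin heavy-chain signal peptide directs secretion. Downstream, the ectodomain is fused in frame to rat Cd4 domains 3 and 4, the coiled-coil region of cartilage oligomeric matrix protein (COMP) that drives pentamerisation, a signal-less β-lactamase, a 3xFLAG tag and a 6xHis tag; the His tag is listed in the catalogue but not annotated in the tables.

Pentamerisation raises binding avidity, and the β-lactamase offers an enzymatic readout, consistent with use as a "prey" reagent in screens for low-affinity extracellular interactions, here among sporozoite membrane proteins. The depositor and sequencing-derived records differ by only two nucleotides in length and have identical annotations.
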