Addgene plasmid #110956: GAP50-COMP-blac-flag-his
Purpose: Expresses pentamerised full-length protein ectodomain with no N-linked glycans in mammalian cells. Contains a C-terminal rat Cd4 d3+4 tag, COMP pentamerisation domain, flag- and 6xHis tags.
Depositing lab: Gavin Wright. Depositing organization: Wellcome Sanger Institute. Publication: Systematic Identification of Plasmodium Falciparum Sporozoite Membrane Protein Interactions Reveals an Essential Role for the p24 Complex in Host Infection. Knockel J, Dundas K, Yang ASP, Galaway F, Metcalf T, Gemert GV, Sauerwein RW, Rayner JC, Billker O, Wright GJ. Mol Cell Proteomics. 2021;20:100038. doi: 10.1074/mcp.RA120.002432. Epub 2021 Jan 27. PubMed 33515807.
Backbone
  Vector backbone: pTT3
  Backbone manufacturer: pTT3 was obtained from Yves Durocher, National Research Council of Canada-Biotechnology Research Institute
  Backbone size w/o insert (bp): 7661
  Vector type: Mammalian Expression
Growth in bacteria
  Bacterial resistance: Ampicillin, 100 μg/mL
  Growth temperature: 37°C
  Growth strain: DH5alpha
  Copy number: Unknown
Gene/Insert
  Gene/Insert name: secreted acid phosphatase (GAP50) (alt names: PF3D7_0918000; PfGAP50, PfSAP, SAP)
  Species: Synthetic
  Insert size (bp): 1188
  Mutation: All NXT/S sites mutated to NXA, where X is any amino acid except Proline
  Entrez Gene: PF3D7_0918000 (a.k.a. PF3D7_0918000, PFI0880c)
  Promoter: CMV
  Tag / fusion protein: Exogenous signal peptide of mouse origin (N terminal on insert); rat Cd4d3+4, beta-lactamase, triple FLAG tag, 6xHis tag (C terminal on insert)
  Cloning method: Restriction Enzyme; 5′ cloning site Not1 (not destroyed); 3′ cloning site Asc1 (not destroyed)
Terms and licenses: Academic/Nonprofit Terms; Industry Terms: Not Available to Industry
How to cite: GAP50-COMP-blac-flag-his was a gift from Gavin Wright (Addgene plasmid # 110956 ; http://n2t.net/addgene:110956 ; RRID:Addgene_110956)
